>Addgene plasmid #193210 | Lenti-sgCrebbp#2/Cre | addgene full sequence | sequence record 379544 | Addgene NGS Result
GACATTGATTATTGACTAGTTATTAATAGTAATCAATTACGGGGTCATTAGTTCATAGCCCATATATGGA
GTTCCGCGTTACATAACTTACGGTAAATGGCCCGCCTGGCTGACCGCCCAACGACCCCCGCCCATTGACG
TCAATAATGACGTATGTTCCCATAGTAACGCCAATAGGGACTTTCCATTGACGTCAATGGGTGGAGTATT
TACGGTAAACTGCCCACTTGGCAGTACATCAAGTGTATCATATGCCAAGTACGCCCCCTATTGACGTCAA
TGACGGTAAATGGCCCGCCTGGCATTATGCCCAGTACATGACCTTATGGGACTTTCCTACTTGGCAGTAC
ATCTACGTATTAGTCATCGCTATTACCATGGTGATGCGGTTTTGGCAGTACATCAATGGGCGTGGATAGC
GGTTTGACTCACGGGGATTTCCAAGTCTCCACCCCATTGACGTCAATGGGAGTTTGTTTTGGCACCAAAA
TCAACGGGACTTTCCAAAATGTCGTAACAACTCCGCCCCATTGACGCAAATGGGCGGTAGGCGTGTACGG
TGGGAGGTCTATATAAGCAGCGCGTTTTGCCTGTACTGGGTCTCTCTGGTTAGACCAGATCTGAGCCTGG
GAGCTCTCTGGCTAACTAGGGAACCCACTGCTTAAGCCTCAATAAAGCTTGCCTTGAGTGCTTCAAGTAG
TGTGTGCCCGTCTGTTGTGTGACTCTGGTAACTAGAGATCCCTCAGACCCTTTTAGTCAGTGTGGAAAAT
CTCTAGCAGTGGCGCCCGAACAGGGACTTGAAAGCGAAAGGGAAACCAGAGGAGCTCTCTCGACGCAGGA
CTCGGCTTGCTGAAGCGCGCACGGCAAGAGGCGAGGGGCGGCGACTGGTGAGTACGCCAAAAATTTTGAC
TAGCGGAGGCTAGAAGGAGAGAGATGGGTGCGAGAGCGTCAGTATTAAGCGGGGGAGAATTAGATCGCGA
TGGGAAAAAATTCGGTTAAGGCCAGGGGGAAAGAAAAAATATAAATTAAAACATATAGTATGGGCAAGCA
GGGAGCTAGAACGATTCGCAGTTAATCCTGGCCTGTTAGAAACATCAGAAGGCTGTAGACAAATACTGGG
ACAGCTACAACCATCCCTTCAGACAGGATCAGAAGAACTTAGATCATTATATAATACAGTAGCAACCCTC
TATTGTGTGCATCAAAGGATAGAGATAAAAGACACCAAGGAAGCTTTAGACAAGATAGAGGAAGAGCAAA
ACAAAAGTAAGACCACCGCACAGCAAGCGGCCGGCCGCTGATCTTCAGACCTGGAGGAGGAGATATGAGG
GACAATTGGAGAAGTGAATTATATAAATATAAAGTAGTAAAAATTGAACCATTAGGAGTAGCACCCACCA
AGGCAAAGAGAAGAGTGGTGCAGAGAGAAAAAAGAGCAGTGGGAATAGGAGCTTTGTTCCTTGGGTTCTT
GGGAGCAGCAGGAAGCACTATGGGCGCAGCGTCAATGACGCTGACGGTACAGGCCAGACAATTATTGTCT
GGTATAGTGCAGCAGCAGAACAATTTGCTGAGGGCTATTGAGGCGCAACAGCATCTGTTGCAACTCACAG
TCTGGGGCATCAAGCAGCTCCAGGCAAGAATCCTGGCTGTGGAAAGATACCTAAAGGATCAACAGCTCCT
GGGGATTTGGGGTTGCTCTGGAAAACTCATTTGCACCACTGCTGTGCCTTGGAATGCTAGTTGGAGTAAT
AAATCTCTGGAACAGATTTGGAATCACACGACCTGGATGGAGTGGGACAGAGAAATTAACAATTACACAA
GCTTAATACACTCCTTAATTGAAGAATCGCAAAACCAGCAAGAAAAGAATGAACAAGAATTATTGGAATT
AGATAAATGGGCAAGTTTGTGGAATTGGTTTAACATAACAAATTGGCTGTGGTATATAAAATTATTCATA
ATGATAGTAGGAGGCTTGGTAGGTTTAAGAATAGTTTTTGCTGTACTTTCTATAGTGAATAGAGTTAGGC
AGGGATATTCACCATTATCGTTTCAGACCCACCTCCCAACCCCGAGGGGACCCGACAGGCCCGAAGGAAT
AGAAGAAGAAGGTGGAGAGAGAGACAGAGACAGATCCATTCGATTAGTGAACGGATCGGCACTGCGTGCG
CCAATTCTGCAGACAAATGGCAGTATTCATCCACAATTTTAAAAGAAAAGGGGGGATTGGGGGGTACAGT
GCAGGGGAAAGAATAGTAGACATAATAGCAACAGACATACAAACTAAAGAATTACAAAAACAAATTACAA
AAATTCAAAATTTTCGGGTTTATTACAGGGACAGCAGAGATCCAGTTTGGTTAGTACCGGGCCCGCTCTA
GCCCTGCAGGAACTGTTTAAACTGTGAGGGCCTATTTCCCATGATTCCTTCATATTTGCATATACGATAC
AAGGCTGTTAGAGAGATAATTGGAATTAATTTGACTGTAAACACAAAGATATTAGTACAAAATACGTGAC
GTAGAAAGTAATAATTTCTTGGGTAGTTTGCAGTTTTAAAATTATGTTTTAAAATGGACTATCATATGCT
TACCGTAACTTGAAAGTATTTCGATTTCTTGGCTTTATATATCTTGTGGAAAGGACCAAACACCGAGCAC
TTACACCCGGAACTGGTTTAAGAGCTATGCTGGAAACAGCATAGCAAGTTTAAATAAGGCTAGTCCGTTA
TCAACTTGAAAAAGTGGCACCGAGTCGGTGCTTTTTTGTTTGGCGCGCCTATGGCTTAATTAACATGGCG
GCCGCATTCTACCGGGTAGGGGAGGCGCTTTTCCCAAGGCAGTCTGGAGCATGCGCTTTAGCAGCCCCGC
TGGGCACTTGGCGCTACACAAGTGGCCTCTGGCCTCGCACACATTCCACATCCACCGGTAGGCGCCAACC
GGCTCCGTTCTTTGGTGGCCCCTTCGCGCCACCTTCTACTCCTCCCCTAGTCAGGAAGTTCCCCCCCGCC
CCGCAGCTCGCGTCGTGCAGGACGTGACAAATGGAAGTAGCACGTCTCACTAGTCTCGTGCAGATGGACA
GCACCGCTGAGCAATGGAAGCGGGTAGGCCTTTGGGGCAGCGGCCAATAGCAGCTTTGCTCCTTCGCTTT
CTGGGCTCAGAGGCTGGGAAGGGGTGGGTCCGGGGGCGGGCTCAGGGGCGGGCTCAGGGGCGGGGCGGGC
GCCCGAAGGTCCTCCGGAGGCCCGGCATTCTGCACGCTTCAAAAGCGCACGTCTGCCGCGCTGTTCTCCT
CTTCCTCATCTCCGGGACCCGGGATGCCCAAGAAGAAGAGGAAGGTGTCCAATTTACTGACCGTACACCA
AAATTTGCCTGCATTACCGGTCGATGCAACGAGTGATGAGGTTCGCAAGAACCTGATGGACATGTTCAGG
GATCGCCAGGCGTTTTCTGAGCATACCTGGAAAATGCTTCTGTCCGTTTGCCGGTCGTGGGCGGCATGGT
GCAAGTTGAATAACCGGAAATGGTTTCCCGCAGAACCTGAAGATGTTCGCGATTATCTTCTATATCTTCA
GGCGCGCGGTCTGGCAGTAAAAACTATCCAGCAACATTTGGGCCAGCTAAACATGCTTCATCGTCGGTCC
GGGCTGCCACGACCAAGTGACAGCAATGCTGTTTCACTGGTTATGCGGCGGATCCGAAAAGAAAACGTTG
ATGCCGGTGAACGTGCAAAACAGGCTCTAGCGTTCGAACGCACTGATTTCGACCAGGTTCGTTCACTCAT
GGAAAATAGCGATCGCTGCCAGGATATACGTAATCTGGCATTTCTGGGGATTGCTTATAACACCCTGTTA
CGTATAGCCGAAATTGCCAGGATCAGGGTTAAAGATATCTCACGTACTGACGGTGGGAGAATGTTAATCC
ATATTGGCAGAACGAAAACGCTGGTTAGCACCGCAGGTGTAGAGAAGGCACTTAGCCTGGGGGTAACTAA
ACTGGTCGAGCGATGGATTTCCGTCTCTGGTGTAGCTGATGATCCGAATAACTACCTGTTTTGCCGGGTC
AGAAAAAATGGTGTTGCCGCGCCATCTGCCACCAGCCAGCTATCAACTCGCGCCCTGGAAGGGATTTTTG
AAGCAACTCATCGATTGATTTACGGCGCTAAGGATGACTCTGGTCAGAGATACCTGGCCTGGTCTGGACA
CAGTGCCCGTGTCGGAGCCGCGCGAGATATGGCCCGCGCTGGAGTTTCAATACCGGAGATCATGCAAGCT
GGTGGCTGGACCAATGTAAATATTGTCATGAACTATATCCGTAACCTGGATAGTGAAACAGGGGCAATGG
TGCGCCTGCTGGAAGATGGCGATTAGCCATGTTTAAGGGTTCCGGTTCCACTAGGTACAATTCGATATCA
AGCTTATCGATAATCAACCTCTGGATTACAAAATTTGTGAAAGATTGACTGGTATTCTTAACTATGTTGC
TCCTTTTACGCTATGTGGATACGCTGCTTTAATGCCTTTGTATCATGCTATTGCTTCCCGTATGGCTTTC
ATTTTCTCCTCCTTGTATAAATCCTGGTTGCTGTCTCTTTATGAGGAGTTGTGGCCCGTTGTCAGGCAAC
GTGGCGTGGTGTGCACTGTGTTTGCTGACGCAACCCCCACTGGTTGGGGCATTGCCACCACCTGTCAGCT
CCTTTCCGGGACTTTCGCTTTCCCCCTCCCTATTGCCACGGCGGAACTCATCGCCGCCTGCCTTGCCCGC
TGCTGGACAGGGGCTCGGCTGTTGGGCACTGACAATTCCGTGGTGTTGTCGGGGAAATCATCGTCCTTTC
CTTGGCTGCTCGCCTGTGTTGCCACCTGGATTCTGCGCGGGACGTCCTTCTGCTACGTCCCTTCGGCCCT
CAATCCAGCGGACCTTCCTTCCCGCGGCCTGCTGCCGGCTCTGCGGCCTCTTCCGCGTCTTCGCCTTCGC
CCTCAGACGAGTCGGATCTCCCTTTGGGCCGCCTCCCCGCATCGATACCGTCGACCTCGATCGAGACCTA
GAAAAACATGGAGCAATCACAAGTAGCAATACAGCAGCTACCAATGCTGATTGTGCCTGGCTAGAAGCAC
AAGAGGAGGAGGAGGTGGGTTTTCCAGTCACACCTCAGGTACCTTTAAGACCAATGACTTACAAGGCAGC
TGTAGATCTTAGCCACTTTTTAAAAGAAAAGGGGGGACTGGAAGGGCTAATTCACTCCCAACGAAGACAA
GATATCCTTGATCTGTGGATCTACCACACACAAGGCTACTTCCCTGATTGGCAGAACTACACACCAGGGC
CAGGGATCAGATATCCACTGACCTTTGGATGGTGCTACAAGCTAGTACCAGTTGAGCAAGAGAAGGTAGA
AGAAGCCAATGAAGGAGAGAACACCCGCTTGTTACACCCTGTGAGCCTGCATGGGATGGATGACCCGGAG
AGAGAAGTATTAGAGTGGAGGTTTGACAGCCGCCTAGCATTTCATCACATGGCCCGAGAGCTGCATCCGG
ACTGTACTGGGTCTCTCTGGTTAGACCAGATCTGAGCCTGGGAGCTCTCTGGCTAACTAGGGAACCCACT
GCTTAAGCCTCAATAAAGCTTGCCTTGAGTGCTTCAAGTAGTGTGTGCCCGTCTGTTGTGTGACTCTGGT
AACTAGAGATCCCTCAGACCCTTTTAGTCAGTGTGGAAAATCTCTAGCAGCATGTGAGCAAAAGGCCAGC
AAAAGGCCAGGAACCGTAAAAAGGCCGCGTTGCTGGCGTTTTTCCATAGGCTCCGCCCCCCTGACGAGCA
TCACAAAAATCGACGCTCAAGTCAGAGGTGGCGAAACCCGACAGGACTATAAAGATACCAGGCGTTTCCC
CCTGGAAGCTCCCTCGTGCGCTCTCCTGTTCCGACCCTGCCGCTTACCGGATACCTGTCCGCCTTTCTCC
CTTCGGGAAGCGTGGCGCTTTCTCATAGCTCACGCTGTAGGTATCTCAGTTCGGTGTAGGTCGTTCGCTC
CAAGCTGGGCTGTGTGCACGAACCCCCCGTTCAGCCCGACCGCTGCGCCTTATCCGGTAACTATCGTCTT
GAGTCCAACCCGGTAAGACACGACTTATCGCCACTGGCAGCAGCCACTGGTAACAGGATTAGCAGAGCGA
GGTATGTAGGCGGTGCTACAGAGTTCTTGAAGTGGTGGCCTAACTACGGCTACACTAGAAGAACAGTATT
TGGTATCTGCGCTCTGCTGAAGCCAGTTACCTTCGGAAAAAGAGTTGGTAGCTCTTGATCCGGCAAACAA
ACCACCGCTGGTAGCGGTGGTTTTTTTGTTTGCAAGCAGCAGATTACGCGCAGAAAAAAAGGATCTCAAG
AAGATCCTTTGATCTTTTCTACGGGGTCTGACGCTCAGTGGAACGAAAACTCACGTTAAGGGATTTTGGT
CATGAGATTATCAAAAAGGATCTTCACCTAGATCCTTTTAAATTAAAAATGAAGTTTTAAATCAATCTAA
AGTATATATGAGTAAACTTGGTCTGACAGTTACCAATGCTTAATCAGTGAGGCACCTATCTCAGCGATCT
GTCTATTTCGTTCATCCATAGTTGCCTGACTCCCCGTCGTGTAGATAACTACGATACGGGAGGGCTTACC
ATCTGGCCCCAGTGCTGCAATGATACCGCGAGACCCACGCTCACCGGCTCCAGATTTATCAGCAATAAAC
CAGCCAGCCGGAAGGGCCGAGCGCAGAAGTGGTCCTGCAACTTTATCCGCCTCCATCCAGTCTATTAATT
GTTGCCGGGAAGCTAGAGTAAGTAGTTCGCCAGTTAATAGTTTGCGCAACGTTGTTGCCATTGCTACAGG
CATCGTGGTGTCACGCTCGTCGTTTGGTATGGCTTCATTCAGCTCCGGTTCCCAACGATCAAGGCGAGTT
ACATGATCCCCCATGTTGTGCAAAAAAGCGGTTAGCTCCTTCGGTCCTCCGATCGTTGTCAGAAGTAAGT
TGGCCGCAGTGTTATCACTCATGGTTATGGCAGCACTGCATAATTCTCTTACTGTCATGCCATCCGTAAG
ATGCTTTTCTGTGACTGGTGAGTACTCAACCAAGTCATTCTGAGAATAGTGTATGCGGCGACCGAGTTGC
TCTTGCCCGGCGTCAATACGGGATAATACCGCGCCACATAGCAGAACTTTAAAAGTGCTCATCATTGGAA
AACGTTCTTCGGGGCGAAAACTCTCAAGGATCTTACCGCTGTTGAGATCCAGTTCGATGTAACCCACTCG
TGCACCCAACTGATCTTCAGCATCTTTTACTTTCACCAGCGTTTCTGGGTGAGCAAAAACAGGAAGGCAA
AATGCCGCAAAAAAGGGAATAAGGGCGACACGGAAATGTTGAATACTCATACTCTTCCTTTTTCAATATT
ATTGAAGCATTTATCAGGGTTATTGTCTCATGAGCGGATACATATTTGAATGTATTTAGAAAAATAAACA
AATAGGGGTTCCGCGCACATTTCCCCGAAAAGTGCCACCTGACGTCGACGGATCGGGAGATCTCCCGATC
CCCTATGGTGCACTCTCAGTACAATCTGCTCTGATGCCGCATAGTTAAGCCAGTATCTGCTCCCTGCTTG
TGTGTTGGAGGTCGCTGAGTAGTGCGCGAGCAAAATTTAAGCTACAACAAGGCAAGGCTTGACCGACAAT
TGCATGAAGAATCTGCTTAGGGTTAGGCGTTTTGCGCTGCTTCGCGATGTACGGGCCAGATATACGCGTT
Features (pLannotate 1.2.2; 21 found; start..end, strand, type, name):
      1..380     +  enhancer       CMV enhancer: human cytomegalovirus immediate early enhancer
    381..580     +  promoter       CMV promoter: human cytomegalovirus (CMV) immediate early promoter
    598..778     +  LTR            5' LTR (truncated): truncated 5' long terminal repeat (LTR) from HIV-1
    825..950     +  misc_feature   HIV-1 Ψ: packaging signal of human immunodeficiency virus type 1
    934..1272    +  CDS            HIV-1 gag (fragment): gag protein from human immunodeficiency virus 1; gag
   1447..1680    +  misc_feature   RRE: The Rev response element (RRE) of HIV-1 allows for Rev-dependent mRNA export from the nucleus to the cytoplasm.
   2057..2157    +  CDS            Rev (fragment): human immunodeficiency virus 1 (HIV-1) Rev protein; rev; enhances nuclear export of unspliced and incompletely spliced viral mRNAs
   2207..2324    +  misc_feature   cPPT/CTS: central polypurine tract and central termination sequence of HIV-1
   2406..2646    +  promoter       U6 promoter: RNA polymerase III promoter for human U6 snRNA
   2694..2761    +  misc_RNA       tracrRNA (fragment): trans-activating CRISPR RNA for the Streptococcus pyogenes CRISPR/Cas9 system
   2814..3306    +  promoter       PGK promoter: mouse phosphoglycerate kinase 1 promoter
   3336..4366    +  CDS            Cre (fragment): site-specific recombinase Cre is a site-specific recombinase from bacteriophage P1. Recombination occurs at loxP sequences.
   4399..4422    +  misc_feature   MCS (fragment): pBluescript multiple cloning site
   4422..5010    +  misc_feature   WPRE: woodchuck hepatitis virus posttranscriptional regulatory element
   5011..5030    +  misc_feature   MCS (fragment): pBluescript multiple cloning site
   5032..5532    +  CDS            nef (fragment): NEF_HV1LA - Experimental evidence at protein level: Swiss-Prot protein existence level 1. Extracellular Nef protein targets CD4(+) T-lymphocytes for apoptosis by interacting with CXCR4 surface receptors. From Human immunodeficiency virus type 1 group M subtype B (isolate Lai) (HIV-1).
   5539..5719    +  LTR            5' LTR (truncated): truncated 5' long terminal repeat (LTR) from HIV-1
   5781..6369    -  rep_origin     ori: high-copy-number ColE1/pMB1/pBR322/pUC origin of replication
   6540..7400    -  CDS            AmpR: β-lactamase; bla; confers resistance to ampicillin, carbenicillin, and related antibiotics
   7401..7505    -  promoter       AmpR promoter: bla
   7564..7616    -  misc_feature   bom (fragment): basis of mobility region from pBR322
