[The description below was written by a language model from this plasmid's Addgene catalogue record and pLannotate feature annotations shown in this document.]
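Description:
Lenti-sgCrebbp#2/Cre is a 7.8 kb HIV-1-based lentiviral transfer plasmid built on the pLL3.3 backbone that delivers two functions from a single provirus: a CRISPR guide RNA against mouse Crebbp and Cre recombinase. It is propagated in E. coli through a high-copy ColE1/pUC-type origin with ampicillin selection (AmpR, β-lactamase); a recombination-deficient strain is recorded for growth, as is usual for LTR-containing vectors. No mammalian drug-selection marker or fluorescent reporter is annotated.

The viral portion begins with a CMV enhancer/promoter fused to a truncated 5' LTR, an arrangement that drives genomic RNA transcription in packaging cells. It is followed by the Ψ packaging signal with a gag fragment, the Rev response element for nuclear export of the unspliced genome, and the cPPT/CTS, which improves transduction. Downstream, a human U6 RNA polymerase III promoter drives the 20-nt Crebbp-targeting spacer joined to the S. pyogenes Cas9 guide scaffold (annotated as a tracrRNA fragment). A mouse PGK promoter then drives Cre, with a WPRE to enhance transcript expression, before a nef-fragment region and the truncated 3' LTR.

The plasmid encodes no Cas9, so editing depends on nuclease supplied by the target cells. The design suits mouse models in which Cre both recombines loxP-flanked alleles and activates a Cre-dependent Cas9 allele, so that transduced cells initiate tumours while also losing Crebbp. The associated publication describes a multiplexed in vivo approach to identifying driver genes in small cell lung cancer. The "#2" in the name suggests it is one of several guides against this gene.
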