Addgene plasmid #193210: Lenti-sgCrebbp#2/Cre
Purpose: Lentiviral vector expressing Cre recombinase (driven by mPGK promoter) and an sgRNA against the mouse Crebbp gene
Depositing lab: Julien Sage. Depositing organization: Stanford University. Publication: A multiplexed in vivo approach to identify driver genes in small cell lung cancer. Lee MC, Cai H, Murray CW, Li C, Shue YT, Andrejka L, He AL, Holzem AME, Drainas AP, Ko JH, Coles GL, Kong C, Zhu S, Zhu C, Wang J, van de Rijn M, Petrov DA, Winslow MM, Sage J. Cell Rep. 2023 Jan 13;42(1):111990. doi: 10.1016/j.celrep.2023.111990. PubMed 36640300.
Backbone
  Vector backbone: pLL3.3
  Vector type: Mammalian Expression, Lentiviral, CRISPR
Growth in bacteria
  Bacterial resistance: Ampicillin, 100 μg/mL
  Growth temperature: 37°C
  Growth strain: NEB Stable
  Copy number: High Copy
Gene/Insert
  Gene/Insert name: sgCrebbp#2
  gRNA/shRNA sequence: AGCACTTACACCCGGAACTG
  Species: M. musculus (mouse)
  Insert size (bp): 20
  Entrez Gene: Crebbp (a.k.a. CBP, CBP/p300, KAT3A, p300/CBP)
  Promoter: U6
  Cloning method: Restriction Enzyme; 5′ cloning site Unknown (unknown if destroyed); 3′ cloning site Unknown (unknown if destroyed)
Terms and licenses: Academic/Nonprofit Terms; Industry Terms: Not Available to Industry
Depositor comments: Please visit https://www.biorxiv.org/content/10.1101/2022.03.28.485708v1 for bioRxiv preprint.
How to cite: Lenti-sgCrebbp#2/Cre was a gift from Julien Sage (Addgene plasmid # 193210 ; http://n2t.net/addgene:193210 ; RRID:Addgene_193210)
